>Addgene plasmid #22893 | pcDNA3-Flag-RPA2 | addgene full sequence | sequence record 298065 | Addgene NGS Result
GACATTGATTATTGACTAGTTATTAATAGTAATCAATTACGGGGTCATTAGTTCATAGCCCATATATGGA
GTTCCGCGTTACATAACTTACGGTAAATGGCCCGCCTGGCTGACCGCCCAACGACCCCCGCCCATTGACG
TCAATAATGACGTATGTTCCCATAGTAACGCCAATAGGGACTTTCCATTGACGTCAATGGGTGGAGTATT
TACGGTAAACTGCCCACTTGGCAGTACATCAAGTGTATCATATGCCAAGTACGCCCCCTATTGACGTCAA
TGACGGTAAATGGCCCGCCTGGCATTATGCCCAGTACATGACCTTATGGGACTTTCCTACTTGGCAGTAC
ATCTACGTATTAGTCATCGCTATTACCATGGTGATGCGGTTTTGGCAGTACATCAATGGGCGTGGATAGC
GGTTTGACTCACGGGGATTTCCAAGTCTCCACCCCATTGACGTCAATGGGAGTTTGTTTTGGCACCAAAA
TCAACGGGACTTTCCAAAATGTCGTAACAACTCCGCCCCATTGACGCAAATGGGCGGTAGGCGTGTACGG
TGGGAGGTCTATATAAGCAGAGCTCTCTGGCTAACTAGAGAACCCACTGCTTACTGGCTTATCGAAATTA
ATACGACTCACTATAGGGAGACCCAAGCTTGGTACCGAGCTCGGATCCAGGATGGACTACAAGGACGACG
ATGACAAGTGGAACAGTGGATTCGAAAGCTATGGCAGCTCCTCATACGGGGGAGCCGGCGGCTACACGCA
GTCCCCGGGGGGCTTTGGATCGCCCGCACCTTCTCAAGCCGAAAAGAAATCAAGAGCCCGAGCCCAGCAC
ATTGTGCCCTGTACTATATCTCAGCTGCTTTCTGCCACTTTGGTTGATGAAGTGTTCAGAATTGGGAATG
TTGAGATTTCACAGGTCACTATTGTGGGGATCATCAGACATGCAGAGAAGGCTCCAATCAACATTGTTTA
CAAAATAGATGACATGACAGCTGCACCCATGGACGTTCGCCAGTGGGTTGACACAGATGACACCAGCAGT
GAAAACACTGTGGTTCCTCCAGAAACATATGTGAAAGTGGCAGGCCACCTGAGATCTTTTCAGAACAAAA
AGAGCCTGGTAGCCTTTAAGATCATGCCCCTGGAGGATATGAATGAGTTCACCACACATATTCTGGAAGT
GATCAATGCACACATGGTACTAAGCAAAGCCAACAGCCAGCCCTCAGCAGGGAGAGCACCTATCAGCAAT
CCAGGAATGAGTGAAGCAGGGAACTTTGGTGGGAATAGCTTCATGCCAGCAAATGGCCTCACTGTGGCCC
AAAACCAGGTGTTGAATTTGATTAAGGCTTGTCCAAGACCTGAAGGGTTGAACTTTCAGGATCTCAAGAA
CCAGCTGAAACACATGTCTGTATCCTCAATCAAGCAAGCTGTGGATTTTCTGAGCAATGAGGGGCACATC
TATTCTACTGTGGATGATGACCATTTTAAATCCACAGATGCAGAATAATCTAGAGGGCCCTATTCTATAG
TGTCACCTAAATGCTAGAGCTCGCTGATCAGCCTCGACTGTGCCTTCTAGTTGCCAGCCATCTGTTGTTT
GCCCCTCCCCCGTGCCTTCCTTGACCCTGGAAGGTGCCACTCCCACTGTCCTTTCCTAATAAAATGAGGA
AATTGCATCGCATTGTCTGAGTAGGTGTCATTCTATTCTGGGGGGTGGGGTGGGGCAGGACAGCAAGGGG
GAGATTGGGAAGACAATAGCAGGCATGCTGGGGATGCGGTGGGCTCTATGGCTTCTGAGGCGGAAAGAAC
CAGCTGGGGCTCTAGGGGGTATCCCC
[124 nt withheld, positions 1847-1970]
C
[91 nt withheld, positions 1972-2062]
A
[49 nt withheld, positions 2064-2112]
CCTTTGACGTTGGAGTCCACGTTCTTT
[37 nt withheld, positions 2140-2176]
ACCCTATCTCGGTCTATTCTTTTGATTTATAAGGGATTTTGCCGATTTCGGCCTATTGGTTAAAAAATGA
GCTGATTTAACAAAAATTTAACGCGAATTAATTCTGTGGAATGTGTGTCAGTTAGGGTGTGGAAAGTCCC
CAGGCTCCCCAGCAGGCAGAAGTATGCAAAGCATGCATCTCAATTAGTCAGCAACCAGGTGTGGAAAGTC
CCCAGGCTCCCCAGCAGGCAGAAGTATGCAAAGCATGCATCTCAATTAGTCAGCAACCATAGTCCCGCCC
CTAACTCCGCCCATCCCGCCCCTAACTCCGCCCAGTTCCGCCCATTCTCCGCCCCATGGCTGACTAATTT
TTTTTATTTATGCAGAGGCCGAGGCCGCCTCTGCCTCTGAGCTATTCCAGAAGTAGTGAGGAGGCTTTTT
TGGAGGCCTAGGCTTTTGCAAAAAGCTCCCGGGAGCTTGTATATCCATTTTCGGATCTGATCAAGAGACA
GGATGAGGATCGTTTCGCATGATTGAACAAGATGGATTGCACGCAGGTTCTCCGGCCGCTTGGGTGGAGA
GGCTATTCGGCTATGACTGGGCACAACAGACAATCGGCTGCTCTGATGCCGCCGTGTTCCGGCTGTCAGC
GCAGGGGCGCCCGGTTCTTTTTGTCAAGACCGACCTGTCCGGTGCCCTGAATGAACTGCAGGACGAGGCA
GCGCGGCTATCGTGGCTGGCCACGACGGGCGTTCCTTGCGCAGCTGTGCTCGACGTTGTCACTGAAGCGG
GAAGGGACTGGCTGCTATTGGGCGAAGTGCCGGGGCAGGATCTCCTGTCATCTCACCTTGCTCCTGCCGA
GAAAGTATCCATCATGGCTGATGCAATGCGGCGGCTGCATACGCTTGATCCGGCTACCTGCCCATTCGAC
CACCAAGCGAAACATCGCATCGAGCGAGCACGTACTCGGATGGAAGCCGGTCTTGTCGATCAGGATGATC
TGGACGAAGAGCATCAGGGGCTCGCGCCAGCCGAACTGTTCGCCAGGCTCAAGGCGCGCATGCCCGACGG
CGAGGATCTCGTCGTGACCCATGGCGATGCCTGCTTGCCGAATATCATGGTGGAAAATGGCCGCTTTTCT
GGATTCATCGACTGTGGCCGGCTGGGTGTGGCGGACCGCTATCAGGACATAGCGTTGGCTACCCGTGATA
TTGCTGAAGAGCTTGGCGGCGAATGGGCTGACCGCTTCCTCGTGCTTTACGGTATCGCCGCTCCCGATTC
GCAGCGCATCGCCTTCTATCGCCTTCTTGACGAGTTCTTCTGAGCGGGACTCTGGGGTTCGAAATGACCG
ACCAAGCGACGCCCAACCTGCCATCACGAGATTTCGATTCCACCGCCGCCTTCTATGAAAGGTTGGGCTT
CGGAATCGTTTTCCGGGACGCCGGCTGGATGATCCTCCAGCGCGGGGATCTCATGCTGGAGTTCTTCGCC
CACCCCAACTTGTTTATTGCAGCTTATAATGGTTACAAATAAAGCAATAGCATCACAAATTTCACAAATA
AAGCATTTTTTTCACTGCATTCTAGTTGTGGTTTGTCCAAACTCATCAATGTATCTTATCATGTCTGTAT
ACCGTCGACCTCTAGCTAGAGCTTGGCGTAATCATGGTCATAGCTGTTTCCTGTGTGAAATTGTTATCCG
CTCACAATTCCACACAACATACGAGCCGGAAGCATAAAGTGTAAAGCCTGGGGTGCCTAATGAGTGAGCT
AACTCACATTAATTGCGTTGCGCTCACTGCCCGCTTTCCAGTCGGGAAACCTGTCGTGCCAGCTGCATTA
ATGAATCGGCCAACGCGCGGGGAGAGGCGGTTTGCGTATTGGGCGCTCTTCCGCTTCCTCGCTCACTGAC
TCGCTGCGCTCGGTCGTTCGGCTGCGGCGAGCGGTATCAGCTCACTCAAAGGCGGTAATACGGTTATCCA
CAGAATCAGGGGATAACGCAGGAAAGAACATGTGAGCAAAAGGCCAGCAAAAGGCCAGGAACCGTAAAAA
GGCCGCGTTGCTGGCGTTTTTCCATAGGCTCCGCCCCCCTGACGAGCATCACAAAAATCGACGCTCAAGT
CAGAGGTGGCGAAACCCGACAGGACTATAAAGATACCAGGCGTTTCCCCCTGGAAGCTCCCTCGTGCGCT
CTCCTGTTCCGACCCTGCCGCTTACCGGATACCTGTCCGCCTTTCTCCCTTCGGGAAGCGTGGCGCTTTC
TCATAGCTCACGCTGTAGGTATCTCAGTTCGGTGTAGGTCGTTCGCTCCAAGCTGGGCTGTGTGCACGAA
CCCCCCGTTCAGCCCGACCGCTGCGCCTTATCCGGTAACTATCGTCTTGAGTCCAACCCGGTAAGACACG
ACTTATCGCCACTGGCAGCAGCCACTGGTAACAGGATTAGCAGAGCGAGGTATGTAGGCGGTGCTACAGA
GTTCTTGAAGTGGTGGCCTAACTACGGCTACACTAGAAGAACAGTATTTGGTATCTGCGCTCTGCTGAAG
CCAGTTACCTTCGGAAAAAGAGTTGGTAGCTCTTGATCCGGCAAACAAACCACCGCTGGTAGCGGTGGTT
TTTTTGTTTGCAAGCAGCAGATTACGCGCAGAAAAAAAGGATCTCAAGAAGATCCTTTGATCTTTTCTAC
GGGGTCTGACGCTCAGTGGAACGAAAACTCACGTTAAGGGATTTTGGTCATGAGATTATCAAAAAGGATC
TTCACCTAGATCCTTTTAAATTAAAAATGAAGTTTTAAATCAATCTAAAGTATATATGAGTAAACTTGGT
CTGACAGTTACCAATGCTTAATCAGTGAGGCACCTATCTCAGCGATCTGTCTATTTCGTTCATCCATAGT
TGCCTGACTCCCCGTCGTGTAGATAACTACGATACGGGAGGGCTTACCATCTGGCCCCAGTGCTGCAATG
ATACCGCGAGACCCACGCTCACCGGCTCCAGATTTATCAGCAATAAACCAGCCAGCCGGAAGGGCCGAGC
GCAGAAGTGGTCCTGCAACTTTATCCGCCTCCATCCAGTCTATTAATTGTTGCCGGGAAGCTAGAGTAAG
TAGTTCGCCAGTTAATAGTTTGCGCAACGTTGTTGCCATTGCTACAGGCATCGTGGTGTCACGCTCGTCG
TTTGGTATGGCTTCATTCAGCTCCGGTTCCCAACGATCAAGGCGAGTTACATGATCCCCCATGTTGTGCA
AAAAAGCGGTTAGCTCCTTCGGTCCTCCGATCGTTGTCAGAAGTAAGTTGGCCGCAGTGTTATCACTCAT
GGTTATGGCAGCACTGCATAATTCTCTTACTGTCATGCCATCCGTAAGATGCTTTTCTGTGACTGGTGAG
TACTCAACCAAGTCATTCTGAGAATAGTGTATGCGGCGACCGAGTTGCTCTTGCCCGGCGTCAATACGGG
ATAATACCGCGCCACATAGCAGAACTTTAAAAGTGCTCATCATTGGAAAACGTTCTTCGGGGCGAAAACT
CTCAAGGATCTTACCGCTGTTGAGATCCAGTTCGATGTAACCCACTCGTGCACCCAACTGATCTTCAGCA
TCTTTTACTTTCACCAGCGTTTCTGGGTGAGCAAAAACAGGAAGGCAAAATGCCGCAAAAAAGGGAATAA
GGGCGACACGGAAATGTTGAATACTCATACTCTTCCTTTTTCAATATTATTGAAGCATTTATCAGGGTTA
TTGTCTCATGAGCGGATACATATTTGAATGTATTTAGAAAAATAAACAAATAGGGGTTCCGCGCACATTT
CCCCGAAAAGTGCCACCTGACGTCGACGGATCGGGAGATCTCCCGATCCCCTATGGTGCACTCTCAGTAC
AATCTGCTCTGATGCCGCATAGTTAAGCCAGTATCTGCTCCCTGCTTGTGTGTTGGAGGTCGCTGAGTAG
TGCGCGAGCAAAATTTAAGCTACAACAAGGCAAGGCTTGACCGACAATTGCATGAAGAATCTGCTTAGGG
TTAGGCGTTTTGCGCTGCTTCGCGATGTACGGGCCAGATATACGCGTT
Features (pLannotate 1.2.2; 22 found; start..end, strand, type, name):
      1..380     +  enhancer       CMV enhancer: human cytomegalovirus immediate early enhancer
    381..584     +  promoter       CMV promoter: human cytomegalovirus (CMV) immediate early promoter
    580..613     +  LTR            5' LTR (truncated) (fragment): truncated 5' long terminal repeat (LTR) from HIV-1
    629..647     +  promoter       T7 promoter: promoter for bacteriophage T7 RNA polymerase
    688..708     +  CDS            FLAG (fragment): FLAG® epitope tag, followed by an enterokinase cleavage site
    709..1515    +  CDS            RPA2: RFA2_HUMAN - Also known as REPA2, RPA32, RPA34. Experimental evidence at protein level: Swiss-Prot protein existence level 1. As part of the heterotrimeric replication protein A complex (RPA/RP-A), binds and stabilizes single-stranded DNA intermediates, that form during DNA replication or upon DNA stress. It prevents their reannealing and in parallel, recruits and activates different proteins and complexes involved in DNA metabolism. Thereby, it plays an essential role both in DNA replication and the cellular response to DNA damage. In the cellular response to DNA damage, the RPA complex contr
   1534..1552    -  promoter       SP6 promoter: promoter for bacteriophage SP6 RNA polymerase
   1578..1689    +  polyA_signal   bGH poly(A) signal: bovine growth hormone polyadenylation signal
   1805..1826    +  promoter       SV40 promoter (fragment): SV40 enhancer and early promoter
   1847..2275    +  rep_origin     f1 ori (sequence partly withheld): f1 bacteriophage origin of replication; arrow indicates direction of (+) strand synthesis
   2289..2618    +  promoter       SV40 promoter: SV40 enhancer and early promoter
   2685..3476    +  CDS            neo: KKA2_KLEPN - Also known as kan, nptII. Experimental evidence at protein level: Swiss-Prot protein existence level 1. Resistance to kanamycin, neomycin, paromomycin, ribostamycin, butirosin and gentamicin B. From Klebsiella pneumoniae.
   3500..3658    +  CDS            ble (fragment): BLE_KLEPN - Experimental evidence at protein level: Swiss-Prot protein existence level 1. Binding protein with a strong affinity to the bleomycin family of antibiotics. Binds to CL990; an antimitotic-antibiotic compound. From Klebsiella pneumoniae.
   3653..3774    +  polyA_signal   SV40 poly(A) signal: SV40 polyadenylation signal
   3847..3863    -  protein_bind   lac operator: The lac repressor binds to the lac operator to inhibit transcription in E. coli. This inhibition can be relieved by adding lactose or isopropyl-β-D-thiogalactopyranoside (IPTG). lac repressor encoded by lacI
   3871..3901    -  promoter       lac promoter: promoter for the E. coli lac operon
   3916..3937    -  protein_bind   CAP binding site: CAP binding activates transcription in the presence of cAMP. E. coli catabolite activator protein
   3950..4042    -  CDS            lacI (fragment): lac repressor; lacI; The lac repressor binds to the lac operator to inhibit transcription in E. coli. This inhibition can be relieved by adding lactose or isopropyl-β-D-thiogalactopyranoside (IPTG).
   4225..4813    -  rep_origin     ori: high-copy-number ColE1/pMB1/pBR322/pUC origin of replication
   4984..5844    -  CDS            AmpR: β-lactamase; bla; confers resistance to ampicillin, carbenicillin, and related antibiotics
   5845..5949    -  promoter       AmpR promoter: bla
   6008..6060    -  misc_feature   bom (fragment): basis of mobility region from pBR322
