[The description below was written by a language model from this plasmid's Addgene catalogue record and pLannotate feature annotations shown in this document.]
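Description:
pcDNA3-Flag-RPA2 is a mammalian expression plasmid built on the pcDNA3 backbone that encodes human RPA2 (also called RPA32 or RPA34), the middle subunit of the heterotrimeric replication protein A complex that binds and stabilises single-stranded DNA during replication and the DNA damage response. The roughly 810 bp coding sequence was inserted between the BamHI and XbaI sites and carries an N-terminal FLAG epitope tag, allowing detection or immunoprecipitation of the expressed protein. Transcription is driven by the human cytomegalovirus immediate early enhancer and promoter and terminated by the bovine growth hormone polyadenylation signal. T7 and SP6 phage promoters flank the insert in opposing orientations; they can be used for in vitro transcription, and the record lists T7 as the 5′ sequencing primer.

In bacteria the plasmid is maintained at high copy from a ColE1/pUC-type origin with ampicillin selection through β-lactamase, and an f1 origin is also present. For mammalian cells, a separate cassette places the neomycin phosphotransferase gene under the SV40 enhancer/early promoter with an SV40 polyadenylation signal, permitting G418 selection of stable transfectants. Several small annotated fragments (an HIV-1 LTR fragment, ble, lacI, bom and lac promoter/operator elements) appear to be backbone remnants or partial annotation matches rather than functional parts of the design.

The depositor notes a single point mutation in the insert, but reports that the expressed protein still assembles with the other RPA subunits, binds known partners such as XPA and Tipin, and becomes enriched on chromatin after replication stress, so it appears to behave as wild type by these criteria. The associated publication concerns the Tim/Tipin complex and the intra-S checkpoint response to UV.
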