Addgene plasmid #22893: pcDNA3-Flag-RPA2
Depositing lab: Aziz Sancar. Depositing organization: University of North Carolina at Chapel Hill. Publication: The human Tim/Tipin complex coordinates an Intra-S checkpoint response to UV that slows replication fork displacement. Unsal-Kacmaz K, Chastain PD, Qu PP, Minoo P, Cordeiro-Stone M, Sancar A, Kaufmann WK. Mol Cell Biol. 2007 Apr . 27(8):3131-42. 10.1128/MCB.02190-06 PubMed 17296725.
Backbone
  Vector backbone: pcDNA3
  Backbone size w/o insert (bp): 5400
  Vector type: Mammalian Expression
  Selectable markers: Neomycin (select with G418)
Growth in bacteria
  Bacterial resistance: Ampicillin, 100 μg/mL
  Growth temperature: 37°C
  Growth strain: DH5alpha
  Copy number: High Copy
Gene/Insert
  Gene/Insert name: RPA2 (alt name: RPA34)
  Species: H. sapiens (human)
  Insert size (bp): 810
  Entrez Gene: RPA2 (a.k.a. REPA2, RP-A p32, RP-A p34, RPA32)
  Tag / fusion protein: Flag (N terminal on insert)
  Cloning method: Restriction Enzyme; 5′ cloning site BamHI (unknown if destroyed); 3′ cloning site XbaI (unknown if destroyed)
  Sequencing primers: 5′ T7
Terms and licenses: Academic/Nonprofit Terms; Industry Terms: Not Available to Industry
Depositor comments: There is one point mutation in the insert, but the protein expressed with this construct forms complexes with the other subunits of the RPA heterotrimer, binds other known interacting proteins (XPA, Tipin), and shows an enrichment in the chromatin fraction of cells treated with replication stress-inducing agents. So by these criteria the construct appears to be WT.
How to cite: pcDNA3-Flag-RPA2 was a gift from Aziz Sancar (Addgene plasmid # 22893 ; http://n2t.net/addgene:22893 ; RRID:Addgene_22893)
