>Addgene plasmid #22893 | pcDNA3-Flag-RPA2 | addgene partial sequence | sequence record 28674 | 22893 with T7
GGACTACAAGGACGACGATGACAAGTGGAACAGTGGATTCGAAAGCTATGGCAGCTCCTCATACGGGGGA
GCCGGCGGCTACACGCAGTCCCCGGGGGGCTTTGGATCGCCCGCACCTTCTCAAGCCGAAAAGAAATCAA
GAGCCCGAGCCCAGCACATTGTGCCCTGTACTATATCTCAGCTGCTTTCTGCCACTTTGGTTGATGAAGT
GTTCAGAATTGGGAATGTTGAGATTTCACAGGTCACTATTGTGGGGATCATCAGACATGCAGAGAAGGCT
CCAATCAACATTGTTTACAAAATAGATGACATGACAGCTGCACCCATGGACGTTCGCCAGTGGGTTGACA
CAGATGACACCAGCAGTGAAAACACTGTGGTTCCTCCAGAAACATATGTGAAAGTGGCAGGCCACCTGAG
ATCTTTTCAGAACAAAAAGAGCCTGGTAGCCTTTAAGATCATGCCCCTGGAGGATATGAATGAGTTCACC
ACACATATTCTGGAAGTGATCAATGCACACATGGTACTAAGCAAAGCCAACAGCCAGCCCTCAGCAGGGA
GAGCACCTATCAGCAATCCAGGAATGAGTGAAGCAGGGAACTTTGGTGGGAATAGCTTCATGCCAGCAAA
TNGNCTC
